Addgene plasmid #12067: 5mCUC1 pGreenII0129
Depositing lab: David Bartel. Depositing organization: Whitehead Institute for Biomedical Research. Publication: MicroRNA regulation of NAC-domain targets is required for proper formation and separation of adjacent embryonic, vegetative, and floral organs. Mallory AC, Dugas DV, Bartel DP, Bartel B. Curr Biol. 2004 Jun 22. 14(12):1035-46. 10.1016/j.cub.2004.06.022 PubMed 15202996.
Backbone
  Vector backbone: pGreenII0129
  Backbone size w/o insert (bp): 5000
  Vector type: plant transformation via Agrobacterium
  Selectable markers: Hygromycin
Growth in bacteria
  Bacterial resistance: Kanamycin, 50 μg/mL
  Growth temperature: 37°C
  Growth strain: DH5alpha
  Copy number: High Copy
Gene/Insert
  Gene/Insert name: CUC1 mutant (alt name: CUC1)
  Species: A. thaliana (mustard weed)
  Insert size (bp): 3700
  Mutation: miR-resistant CUC1. Made by introducing five silent mutations within the miR164-complementarity domain of a CUC1 genomic clone.
  Entrez Gene: CUC1 (a.k.a. AT3G15170, ANAC054, ATNAC1, Arabidopsis NAC domain containing protein 54, CUP-SHAPED COTYLEDON1)
  Cloning method: Restriction Enzyme; 5′ cloning site BamHI (not destroyed); 3′ cloning site EcoRI (not destroyed)
  Sequencing primers: 5′ M13 forward 20; 3′ M13 reverse
Terms and licenses: Academic/Nonprofit Terms; Industry Terms: Not Available to Industry
Depositor comments: See "sequence" for full insert sequence. See article for cloning details.
How to cite: 5mCUC1 pGreenII0129 was a gift from David Bartel (Addgene plasmid # 12067 ; http://n2t.net/addgene:12067 ; RRID:Addgene_12067)
