[The description below was written by a language model from this plasmid's Addgene catalogue record.]
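Description:
5mCUC1 pGreenII0129 is a plant binary vector for Agrobacterium-mediated transformation, built on the pGreenII0129 backbone (about 5 kb without insert). It is maintained in E. coli as a high-copy plasmid under kanamycin selection, and transformed plants are selected with hygromycin. pGreenII vectors are small binary plasmids that generally depend on a helper plasmid supplying replication functions in Agrobacterium. No feature table accompanies the record, so the origins, T-DNA borders and marker cassette details are not itemised.

The payload is an approximately 3.7 kb genomic clone of Arabidopsis thaliana CUC1 (CUP-SHAPED COTYLEDON1, AT3G15170, also called ANAC054), a NAC-domain transcription factor gene, inserted between BamHI and EcoRI sites that both remain intact. The clone carries five silent mutations within the region complementary to miR164. These changes disrupt pairing with the microRNA while leaving the encoded protein unaltered, so the transcript is expected to escape miR164-directed regulation. The record does not name a promoter. Because the insert is described as a genomic clone, expression may rely on native CUC1 regulatory sequences, but this is not explicitly confirmed.

The construct is intended for generating transgenic Arabidopsis expressing miRNA-resistant CUC1, allowing the developmental consequences of losing miR164 control to be examined. The associated study concerns the requirement for microRNA regulation of NAC-domain targets in the proper formation and separation of adjacent embryonic, vegetative and floral organs. Such a plasmid would typically be compared with an equivalent wild-type CUC1 construct.
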