>Addgene plasmid #12067 | 5mCUC1 pGreenII0129 | depositor partial sequence | sequence record 7212 | Author sequence
GGATCCGGTTTAAATTTGGAAGAAATTTACAAAAGAAAATTTAGTCCGACCCAATTATGACGAATTTTCT
CTCGCCGTATTCTTTTTTTGATCCACTTTTCTAACAAGCTCCGAATGAGAAAATGCCAAAAGAAAAACTG
TGGGTGGGTCCGGAACTTAGCCGTAGACTCGAAAAACGACACCGTAGGGTTCAGGGCGGAGGTCGGCGGA
GATGATTCTCTCATCCACCACACTACTCTCACTCACACATACGTCACTCGACCTCTGTCGCCACCTGTGT
GTAAAAATCTCTTGATACGCGAGTTTTTTTAACTCTCTCTCTTTTCTCTGTATTAATTCTCTCTTGGTTT
TTAAAACAACAATCCATAATTATTGATCCTCAGCGTCATTTATGACCTTCTATTTTAATCTTTCTTTCTC
CCAACAAAATCAGCAGCTGACATTGATCTTTTATTATTGTTTCAATGAATTTTCTTGAATAAACGTGTGT
GTTTTCTCAAAAACAAAAATGAAACTCCTGAGATATTTCTTTCGTCTACTTAATAACATATCGTGTAGGT
TTTTAACCAAAAAAAAATCAAAACACATGACGGGTCGGACCATAAATTAAGTTGTTAATTTTTTTGCATC
AAAAGTTTTTGACCTTTTTAATAGGAAAAAATAATAATAATAGGTAGAGTTATTTGTGAGACCGTAGACT
AGGGGGTGAAAATACAGAAGGAGAGAGGGGAAAAAAATGAAAGATGCATGCAAAATAAAAGAAAAGGATG
GGAATATGATTTGATGTAAAGCCTGTGACAACTCTCCCTTTTAAATATTTTTCAACGCGACGTTACCTTA
TTGCAGACATGACGCGTCTATATCCTATCCGTCCATTTTTTTTCTTCAGATGCTGATGGATGGATGTGAT
TTCTTCTTATGATTTGATGCATCCATGCACCTCTTTCTTTCTTCATATTTGTTTTTTTCTCTCTAATAAG
TTTTGGATTAAATGTACTAATGCGTTTAGAATTATCGTTAAAAGTATCTTGTAAACAGACAAAATCCAAG
TAGTATCCAATAAGCTAAAGGTCTAAAGTGTTTCATAAAGTTAAATTTATCGTCTTTTTCTTTAGGCTGA
CGTAGAATCCCCTGAATTTCACAGTCACGCACGCATTGCATGCTCAAAAGACAAATGTCGTCCAATAATA
TCATATAGATCCTAAACAAGTTTTAGCAAAATTATTACAATCCTATACACACACATATATATTCGTTTTG
TGTGATGTATTGTACACATCAACATCAACTCTATCTGTCACTAGCTACTGTCAAATATCACATCAGTTGC
TTGTAGAACAGGAGAAACACAGATCATTAAAATAAAGGACCTTTTTTATTTTCCTCTTCTTTTCTCTTCC
TTTATCTTTCAACATTTGGGAACTCTAGGGTTTTGTTATTTTTAGAGCTTTCTTCTTGTGCCGACAATGG
ATGTTGATGTGTTTAACGGTTGGGGGAGGCCAAGATTTGAAGATGAATCCCTTATGCCACCTGGGTTTAG
GTTTCATCCAACTGATGAAGAGCTGATCACTTACTATCTCCTCAAGAAGGTTCTTGACTCTAATTTCTCT
TGTGCCGCCATTTCTCAAGTTGATCTCAACAAGTCTGAGCCTTGGGAGCTTCCTGGTAAGCCCACTTAAC
TCAAGTCAACCCACCTTCTGTTTCACAGGATGCACTCAAAAACTTTTACAAAACTTGATAATAAGTCCCA
TCTCTAGATTTTTGCTTAAATCGTCATAAACCCTAGTTTCATCAAGGCCAACTTATTAGACTTTCCTCTG
TTCTTATTGCCATATCCAAATTCTAGGACTTTATTTCTGTGATAATGTGCTAGATGAGTAGATGTTAATG
TAGCATGATATAGGCTTAGTGGAGACACTGTTAGAACTCTTTAATTAAACTTTCATTAGTTTTGAAACTA
AACCAGTCCTTGTTCGGTTCTGAAACAGAGTCTCTACGTAGTTATAAATCTTGCTAACGACTTTGTTATA
AATTATTAATATTTGATCAAGTTTTAAAGAAATCAAACTCTTGTTCAACTTTATATCAACCCTTCACATG
AGTGACCAGTCCTTGTTCGGTTCTAAAACAGAGTCCTCCTTACTCTGTTTGTAACTTTCACTTATACCAT
TTGAGCAGAGAAAGCGAAAATGGGGGAGAAGGAGTGGTACTTCTTCACACTAAGAGACCGTAAATACCCA
ACGGGACTGAGAACGAACAGAGCAACAGAAGCTGGTTACTGGAAAGCCACTGGTAAAGACAGAGAGATCA
AAAGCTCAAAGACAAAATCACTTCTCGGGATGAAGAAAACTCTTGTCTTTTACAAAGGCAGAGCTCCTAA
AGGAGAGAAGAGTTGTTGGGTCATGCATGAGTATCGCCTTGACGGCAAATTCTCTTACCATTACATTTCC
TCCTCCGCTAAGGTAAAGTATTAAATCTCTATATATCAATCCACTTTTCTCATACATATTATAATCAAAA
TATGTTTTCTTTTACACTAGGATGAATGGGTTCTCTGTAAAGTTTGTCTGAAAAGCGGCGTAGTTAGTAG
AGAGACGAACTTGATCTCTTCTTCTTCTTCTTCTGCCGTCACCGGAGAGTTCTCCTCTGCCGGTTCTGCA
ATTGCTCCGATCATCAATACCTTTGCGACGGAGCATGTTTCATGTTTTTCAAATAACTCTGCTGCTCATA
CCGATGCGAGCTTTCATACATTCCTTCCCGCTCCACCGCCGTCACTGCCCCCACGTCAGCCACGTCACGT
CGGTGATGGCGTGGCGTTTGGTCAGTTTCTGGATTTGGGATCATCGGGACAGATTGATTTCGATGCAGCA
GCAGCAGCGTTCTTTCCGAATCTACCTTCTCTGCCTCCCACGGTTCTTCCTCCTCCTCCGTCATTTGCAA
TGTACGGTGGAGGCTCCCCCGCCGTGAGTGTGTGGCCGTTTACTCTCTGATCGCCATGCGGTCATTAAAC
TATCTTTACTATCTTTTAATCTAAGAGAAAAACTACCTTGGGTTGCTTAATATTAGTGGCTTTGTATTAG
TCTCGAATCATTTCCTCGTAGCATTTTGCTGTTGTACGTGTTTGTAGTAACGTCTTTGTGCATGTTTTTA
AACATGAACCTGCTAAGTACTTATTTGTAGAGGTTTGTCCTTCGGTGATAAGATTTTAAATTTTTAAGTG
ATGCAGAAGCAACATGAAACATTACAATTGTAATATGACAATTTCGAATCGCATGGATAACAAATAGTCA
AAACACTAGTCATATTGCTCACTCTAATGGGCCTTATCATTTAAATGGGCCAGGCCTTATCATTTAAATG
GGCCAGGCCTTATTTAAAGAGTTTTCCAATTGCCACGCGTTTGATGCAGTGTTTAGAGTGGTCATCAAGA
GGTCTTTTTTGTCTCTCATTCAGCTTGCTCGCAACGAAACATATTTTGTTGGAAAAAAAAAACAAAGGAA
ATCGCCATGGAAGACGTTAACCAGTTGTTCGATGCTGCTTTCGAGTTCGCACACTATCCCGGTAAGCTAA
GCTTCGCATTCATACCAATTTTTCGTACCTAATTTTGCGATTGTTTCAATTCCGTCGTGATTGAAATCCG
ATTACCGTTTTCGATCTCAGGCGCTCAAAACGAAACTTCCGTTAAGGAATTC
