>Addgene plasmid #12067 | 5mCUC1 pGreenII0129 | addgene partial sequence | sequence record 44602 | M13rev
GCTGGAGCTCCACCGCGGTGGCGGCCGCTCTAGAACTAGTGGATCCGGTTTAAATTTGGAAGAAATTTAC
AAAAGAAAATTTAGTCCGACCCAATTATGACGAATTTTCTCTCGCCGTATTCTTTTTTTGATCCACTTTT
CTAACAAGCTCCGAATGAGAAAATGCCAAAAGAAAAACTGTGGGTGGGTCCGGAACTTAGCCGTAGACTC
GAAAAACGACACCGTAGGGTTCAGGGCGGAGGTCGGCGGAGATGATTCTCTCATCCACCACACTACTCTC
ACTCACACATACGTCACTCGACCTCTGTCGCCACCTGTGTGTAAAAATCTCTTGATACGCGAGTTTTTTT
AACTCTCTCTCTTTTCTCTGTATTAATTCTCTCTTGGTTTTTAAAACAACAATCCATAATTATTGATCCT
CAGCGTCATTTATGACCTTCTATTTTAATCTTTCTTTCTCCCAACAAAATCAGCAGCTGACATTGATCTT
TTATTATTGTTTCAATGAATTTTCTTGAATAAACGTGTGTGTTTTCTCAAAAACAAAAATGAAACTCCTG
AGATATTTCTTTCGTCTACTTAATAACATATCGTGTAGGTTTTTAACCAAAAAAAAATCAAAACACATGA
CGGGTCGGACCATAAATTAAGTTGTTAATTTTTTTGCATCAAAAGTTTTTGACCTTTTTAATAGGAAAAA
ATAATAATAATAGGTAGAGTTATTTGTGAGACCGTAGACTAGGGGGTGAAAATACAGAAGGAGAGAGGGG
AAAAAAATGAAAGATGCATGCAAAATAAAAGAAAAGGATGGGAA
