>Addgene plasmid #12067 | 5mCUC1 pGreenII0129 | addgene partial sequence | sequence record 46204 | mwCUC1-F 5'-TGCATGAGTATCGCCTTGAC-3'
AGTATTAAATCTCTATATATCAATCCACTTTTCTCATACATATTATAATCAAAATATGTTTTCTTTTACA
CTAGGATGAATGGGTTCTCTGTAAAGTTTGTCTGAAAAGCGGCGTAGTTAGTAGAGAGACGAACTTGATC
TCTTCTTCTTCTTCTTCTGCCGTCACCGGAGAGTTCTCCTCTGCCGGTTCTGCAATTGCTCCGATCATCA
ATACCTTTGCGACGGAGCATGTTTCATGTTTTTCAAATAACTCTGCTGCTCATACCGATGCGAGCTTTCA
TACATTCCTTCCCGCTCCACCGCCGTCACTGCCCCCACGTCAGCCACGTCACGTCGGTGATGGCGTGGCG
TTTGGTCAGTTTCTGGATTTGGGATCATCGGGACAGATTGATTTCGATGCAGCAGCAGCAGCGTTCTTTC
CGAATCTACCTTCTCTGCCTCCCACGGTTCTTCCTCCTCCTCCGTCATTTGCAATGTACGGTGGAGGCTC
CCCCGCCGTGAGTGTGTGGCCGTTTACTCTCTGATCGCCATGCGGTCATTAAACTATCTTTACTATCTTT
TAATCTAAGAGAAAAACTACCTTGGGTTGCTTAATATTAGTGGCTTTGTATTAGTCTCGAATCATTTCCT
CGTAGCATTTTGCTGTTGTACGTGTTTGTAGTAACGTCTTTGTGCATGTTTTTAAACATGAACCTGCTAA
GTACTTATTTGTAGAGGTTTGTCCTTCGGTGATAAGATTTTAAATTTTTAAGTGATGCAGAAGCAACATG
AAAC
